>Addgene plasmid #238219 | pET156P CFAP36 [W10E]-3C-muGFP-10His (Sus scrofa) | addgene full sequence | sequence record 473436 | Addgene NGS Result
TTCTTGAAGACGAAAGGGCCTCGTGATACGCCTATTTTTATAGGTTAATGTCATGATAATAATGGTTTCT
TAGACGTCAGGTGGCACTTTTCGGGGAAATGTGCGCGGAACCCCTATTTGTTTATTTTTCTAAATACATT
CAAATATGTATCCGCTCATGAGACAATAACCCTGATAAATGCTTCAATAATATTGAAAAAGGAAGAGTAT
GAGTATTCAACATTTCCGTGTCGCCCTTATTCCCTTTTTTGCGGCATTTTGCCTTCCTGTTTTTGCTCAC
CCAGAAACGCTGGTGAAAGTAAAAGATGCTGAAGATCAGTTGGGTGCACGAGTGGGTTACATCGAACTGG
ATCTCAACAGCGGTAAGATCCTTGAGAGTTTTCGCCCCGAAGAACGTTTTCCAATGATGAGCACTTTTAA
AGTTCTGCTATGTGGCGCGGTATTATCCCGTGTTGACGCCGGGCAAGAGCAACTCGGTCGCCGCATACAC
TATTCTCAGAATGACTTGGTTGAGTACTCACCAGTCACAGAAAAGCATCTTACGGATGGCATGACAGTAA
GAGAATTATGCAGTGCTGCCATAACCATGAGTGATAACACTGCGGCCAACTTACTTCTGACAACGATCGG
AGGACCGAAGGAGCTAACCGCTTTTTTGCACAACATGGGGGATCATGTAACTCGCCTTGATCGTTGGGAA
CCGGAGCTGAATGAAGCCATACCAAACGACGAGCGTGACACCACGATGCCTGCAGCAATGGCAACAACGT
TGCGCAAACTATTAACTGGCGAACTACTTACTCTAGCTTCCCGGCAACAATTAATAGACTGGATGGAGGC
GGATAAAGTTGCAGGACCACTTCTGCGCTCGGCCCTTCCGGCTGGCTGGTTTATTGCTGATAAATCTGGA
GCCGGTGAGCGTGGGTCTCGCGGTATCATTGCAGCACTGGGGCCAGATGGTAAGCCCTCCCGTATCGTAG
TTATCTACACGACGGGGAGTCAGGCAACTATGGATGAACGAAATAGACAGATCGCTGAGATAGGTGCCTC
ACTGATTAAGCATTGGTAACTGTCAGACCAAGTTTACTCATATATACTTTAGATTGATTTAAAACTTCAT
TTTTAATTTAAAAGGATCTAGGTGAAGATCCTTTTTGATAATCTCATGACCAAAATCCCTTAACGTGAGT
TTTCGTTCCACTGAGCGTCAGACCCCGTAGAAAAGATCAAAGGATCTTCTTGAGATCCTTTTTTTCTGCG
CGTAATCTGCTGCTTGCAAACAAAAAAACCACCGCTACCAGCGGTGGTTTGTTTGCCGGATCAAGAGCTA
CCAACTCTTTTTCCGAAGGTAACTGGCTTCAGCAGAGCGCAGATACCAAATACTGTCCTTCTAGTGTAGC
CGTAGTTAGGCCACCACTTCAAGAACTCTGTAGCACCGCCTACATACCTCGCTCTGCTAATCCTGTTACC
AGTGGCTGCTGCCAGTGGCGATAAGTCGTGTCTTACCGGGTTGGACTCAAGACGATAGTTACCGGATAAG
GCGCAGCGGTCGGGCTGAACGGGGGGTTCGTGCACACAGCCCAGCTTGGAGCGAACGACCTACACCGAAC
TGAGATACCTACAGCGTGAGCTATGAGAAAGCGCCACGCTTCCCGAAGGGAGAAAGGCGGACAGGTATCC
GGTAAGCGGCAGGGTCGGAACAGGAGAGCGCACGAGGGAGCTTCCAGGGGGAAACGCCTGGTATCTTTAT
AGTCCTGTCGGGTTTCGCCACCTCTGACTTGAGCGTCGATTTTTGTGATGCTCGTCAGGGGGGCGGAGCC
TATGGAAAAACGCCAGCAACGCGGCCTTTTTACGGTTCCTGGCCTTTTGCTGGCCTTTTGCTCACATGTT
CTTTCCTGCGTTATCCCCTGATTCTGTGGATAACCGTATTACCGCCTTTGAGTGAGCTGATACCGCTCGC
CGCAGCCGAACGACCGAGCGCAGCGAGTCAGTGAGCGAGGAAGCGGAAGAGCGCCTGATGCGGTATTTTC
TCCTTACGCATCTGTGCGGTATTTCACACCGCAATGGTGCACTCTCAGTACAATCTGCTCTGATGCCGCA
TAGTTAAGCCAGTATACACTCCGCTATCGCTACGTGACTGGGTCATGGCTGCGCCCCGACACCCGCCAAC
ACCCGCTGACGCGCCCTGACGGGCTTGTCTGCTCCCGGCATCCGCTTACAGACAAGCTGTGACCGTCTCC
GGGAGCTGCATGTGTCAGAGGTTTTCACCGTCATCACCGAAACGCGCGAGGCAGCTGCGGTAAAGCTCAT
CAGCGTGGTCGTGAAGCGATTCACAGATGTCTGCCTGTTCATCCGCGTCCAGCTCGTTGAGTTTCTCCAG
AAGCGTTAATGTCTGGCTTCTGATAAAGCGGGCCATGTTAAGGGCGGTTTTTTCCTGTTTGGTCACTGAT
GCCTCCGTGTAAGGGGGATTTCTGTTCATGGGGGTAATGATACCGATGAAACGAGAGAGGATGCTCACGA
TACGGGTTACTGATGATGAACATGCCCGGTTACTGGAACGTTGTGAGGGTAAACAACTGGCGGTATGGAT
GCGGCGGGACCAGAGAAAAATCACTCAGGGTCAATGCCAGCGCTTCGTTAATACAGATGTAGGTGTTCCA
CAGGGTAGCCAGCAGCATCCTGCGATGCAGATCCGGAACATAATGGTGCAGGGCGCTGACTTCCGCGTTT
CCAGACTTTACGAAACACGGAAACCGAAGACCATTCATGTTGTTGCTCAGGTCGCAGACGTTTTGCAGCA
GCAGTCGCTTCACGTTCGCTCGCGTATCGGTGATTCATTCTGCTAACCAGTAAGGCAACCCCGCCAGCCT
AGCCGGGTCCTCAACGACAGGAGCACGATCATGCGCACCCGTGGCCAGGACCCAACGCTGCCCGAGATGC
GCCGCGTGCGGCTGCTGGAGATGGCGGACGCGATGGATATGTTCTGCCAAGGGTTGGTTTGCGCATTCAC
AGTTCTCCGCAAGAATTGATTGGCTCCAATTCTTGGAGTGGTGAATCCGTTAGCGAGGTGCCGCCGGCTT
CCATTCAGGTCGAGGTGGCCCGGCTCCATGCACCGCGACGCAACGCGGGGAGGCAGACAAGGTATAGGGC
GGCGCCTACAATCCATGCCAACCCGTTCCATGTGCTCGCCGAGGCGGCATAAATCGCCGTGACGATCAGC
GGTCCAATGATCGAAGTTAGGCTGGTAAGAGCCGCGAGCGATCCTTGAAGCTGTCCCTGATGGTCGTCAT
CTACCTGCCTGGACAGCATGGCCTGCAACGCGGGCATCCCGATGCCGCCGGAAGCGAGAAGAATCATAAT
GGGGAAGGCCATCCAGCCTCGCGTCGCGAACGCCAGCAAGACGTAGCCCAGCGCGTCGGCCGCCATGCCG
GCGATAATGGCCTGCTTCTCGCCGAAACGTTTGGTGGCGGGACCAGTGACGAAGGCTTGAGCGAGGGCGT
GCAAGATTCCGAATACCGCAAGCGACAGGCTGATCATCGTCGCGCTCCAGCGAAAGCGGTCCTCGCCGAA
AATGACCCAGAGCGCTGCCGGCACCTGTCCTACGAGTTGCATGATAAAGAAGACAGTCATAAGTGCGGCG
ACGATAGTCATGCCCCGCGCCCACCGGAAGGAGCTGACTGGGTTGAAGGCTCTCAAGGGCATCGGTCGAG
ATCCCGGTGCCTAATGAGTGAGCTAACTTACATTAATTGCGTTGCGCTCACTGCCCGCTTTCCAGTCGGG
AAACCTGTCGTGCCAGCTGCATTAATGAATCGGCCAACGCGCGGGGAGAGGCGGTTTGCGTATTGGGCGC
CAGGGTGGTTTTTCTTTTCACCAGTGAGACGGGCAACAGCTGATTGCCCTTCACCGCCTGGCCCTGAGAG
AGTTGCAGCAAGCGGTCCACGCTGGTTTGCCCCAGCAGGCGAAAATCCTGTTTGATGGTGGTTAACGGCG
GGATATAACATGAGCTGTCTTCGGTATCGTCGTATCCCACTACCGAGATATCCGCACCAACGCGCAGCCC
GGACTCGGTAATGGCGCGCATTGCGCCCAGCGCCATCTGATCGTTGGCAACCAGCATCGCAGTGGGAACG
ATGCCCTCATTCAGCATTTGCATGGTTTGTTGAAAACCGGACATGGCACTCCAGTCGCCTTCCCGTTCCG
CTATCGGCTGAATTTGATTGCGAGTGAGATATTTATGCCAGCCAGCCAGACGCAGACGCGCCGAGACAGA
ACTTAATGGGCCCGCTAACAGCGCGATTTGCTGGTGACCCAATGCGACCAGATGCTCCACGCCCAGTCGC
GTACCGTCTTCATGGGAGAAAATAATACTGTTGATGGGTGTCTGGTCAGAGACATCAAGAAATAACGCCG
GAACATTAGTGCAGGCAGCTTCCACAGCAATGGCATCCTGGTCATCCAGCGGATAGTTAATGATCAGCCC
ACTGACGCGTTGCGCGAGAAGATTGTGCACCGCCGCTTTACAGGCTTCGACGCCGCTTCGTTCTACCATC
GACACCACCACGCTGGCACCCAGTTGATCGGCGCGAGATTTAATCGCCGCGACAATTTGCGACGGCGCGT
GCAGGGCCAGACTGGAGGTGGCAACGCCAATCAGCAACGACTGTTTGCCCGCCAGTTGTTGTGCCACGCG
GTTGGGAATGTAATTCAGCTCCGCCATCGCCGCTTCCACTTTTTCCCGCGTTTTCGCAGAAACGTGGCTG
GCCTGGTTCACCACGCGGGAAACGGTCTGATAAGAGACACCGGCATACTCTGCGACATCGTATAACGTTA
CTGGTTTCACATTCACCACCCTGAATTGACTCTCTTCCGGGCGCTATCATGCCATACCGCGAAAGGTTTT
GCGCCATTCGATGGTGTCCGGGATCTCGACGCTCTCCCTTATGCGACTCCTGCATTAGGAAGCAGCCCAG
TAGTAGGTTGAGGCCGTTGAGCACCGCCGCCGCAAGGAATGGTGCATGCAAGGAGATGGCGCCCAACAGT
CCCCCGGCCACGGGGCCTGCCACCATACCCACGCCGAAACAAGCGCTCATGAGCCCGAAGTGGCGAGCCC
GATCTTCCCCATCGGTGATGTCGGCGATATAGGCGCCAGCAACCGCACCTGTGGCGCCGGTGATGCCGGC
CACGATGCGTCCGGCGTAGAGGATCGAGATCTCGATCCCGCGAAATTAATACGACTCACTATAGGGGAAT
TGTGAGCGGATAACAATTCCCCTCTAGAAATAATTTTGTTTAACTTTAAGAAGGAGATATACCATGGCTG
CAGAAGAGGACGAGGTGGAAGAGGTGGTGGAGAGCATTGCGGGTTTCCTGCGAGGCCCGGACTGGTCCAT
CCCCATCTTGGACTTTGTGGAGCAGAAATGTGAAGTTTTTGATGATGAAGAAGAGAGCAAATTGACCTAT
ACAGAGATTCATCAGGAATACAAAGAACTAGTTGAAAAGCTGTTAGAAAGTTACCTCAAAGAAATTGGAA
TTAATGAAGATCAGTTTCAAGAAGCATGCACTTCTCCTCTTGCAAAGACCCATACCTCACAGGCCATTTT
GCAACCTGTGTTGGCAGCAGAAGATTTTACTATCTTTAAAGCGATGATGGTCCAGAAAAACATTGAAATG
CAGCTGCAAGCCATTCGGATAATTCAAGAAAGAAATGGTGTATTACCTGACTGCTTAACAGATGGTTCTG
ATGTGGTCAGTGACCTTGAACAGGAAGAGATGAAAATCCTGAGGGAAGTTCTTAGAAAATCAAAAGAGGA
ATATGACCAGGAGGAAGAAAGGAAGAGAAAAAATCAGTTATCAGAGGCTAAAACAGAAGAGCCCTCGATG
CATGCCAATGAAACTGTAAAAATGAATAATTCCCAAGGGGATGGTGAACACTTTGCACACCCACCCTCAG
AAGTTAAAGTGCATTTTGCTAATCAGTCAGTACAACCTTTGACAACAAAGCTGGAAATGTTGCCTGAAAC
TTCTACCCTCCCGAAAAAAGGCCTGAAGATTCCTGGCTTCGAACGTGCAAGCATTGAAGGACCAATAGCA
AATTTATCAACACTTGGAACAGAAGAGCTCCGGCAACGAGAACATTATCTAAAGCAGAAGAGAGATAAAT
TGATGTCCATGAGAAAGGATATGAGGACTAAGCAGATACAAAATTTGGAGGAGAAAGGAACACCTGTTGG
CGAGTTAGAGGAAATGACAGAGAAACCAGAAATGACAGCAGAGGAGAAGCAAACATTACTAAAGAGGAGA
TTGCTTGCAGAGAAACTTAAAGAAGAAGTTATTAATAAGGGATCTGGCTCTCTGGAAGTTCTGTTCCAGG
GGCCCGGCGGCCGCGGGGGATCTGGCGGGCAAGGATCTGGCTCTATGAGCAAAGGAGAAGAACTTTTCAC
TGGAGTTGTCCCAATTCTTGTTGAATTAGATGGTGATGTTAATGGGCACAAATTTTCTGTCCGTGGAGAG
GGTGAAGGTGATGCTACAAACGGAAAACTCACCCTTAAATTTATTTGCACTACTGGAAAACTACCTGTTC
CGTGGCCAACACTTGTCACTACTCTGACCTATGGTGTTCTATGCTTTTCCCGTTATCCGGATCACATGAA
ACGGCATGACTTTTTCAAGAGTGCCATGCCCGAAGGTTATGTACAGGAACGCACTATATCTTTCAAAGAT
GACGGGACCTACAAGACGCGTGCTGAAGTCAAGTTTGAAGGTGATACCCTTGTTAATCGTATCGAGTTAA
AAGGTATTGATTTTAAAGAAGATGGAAACATTCTCGGACACAAACTGGAGTACAACTTTAACTCACACAA
TGTATACATCACGGCAGACAAACAAAAGAATGGAATCAAAGCGTACTTCAAAATTCGCCACAACGTTGAA
GATGGTTCCGTTCAACTAGCAGACCATTATCAACAAAATACTCCAATTGGCGATGGCCCTGTCCTTTTAC
CAGACAACCATTACCTCTCGACACAATCTGTTCTTTCGAAAGATCCCAACGAAAAGCGTGACCACATGGT
CCTTCTTGAGGATGTAACTGCTGCTGGGATTACACATGGCATGGATGAACTCTACAAAGGAGGATCTAAG
CATCACCATCATCATCACCATCACCACCATGGAGAGTGAGCGGCCGCAGATCCAGATCCGGCTGCTAACA
AAGCCCGAAAGGAAGCTGAGTTGGCTGCTGCCACCGCTGAGCAATAACTAGCATAACCCCTTGGGGCCTC
TAAACGGGTCTTGAGGGGTTTTTTGCTGAAAGGAGGAACTATATCCGGATATCCCGCAAGAGGCCCGGCA
GTACCGGCATAACCAAGCCTATGCCTACAGCATCCAGGGTGACGGTGCCGAGGATGACGATGAGCGCATT
GTTAGATTTCATACACGGTGCCTGACTGCGTTAGCAATTTAACTGTGATAAACTACCGCATTAAAGCTTA
TCGATGATAAGCTGTCAAACATGAGAA
Features (pLannotate 1.2.2; 21 found; start..end, strand, type, name):
    104..208     +  promoter       AmpR promoter: bla
    209..1069    +  CDS            AmpR: β-lactamase; bla; confers resistance to ampicillin, carbenicillin, and related antibiotics
   1240..1828    +  rep_origin     ori: high-copy-number ColE1/pMB1/pBR322/pUC origin of replication
   2014..2153    -  misc_feature   bom: basis of mobility region from pBR322
   2255..2446    -  CDS            rop: Rop protein, which maintains plasmids at low copy number; rop
   2463..2843    +  CDS            YPB1_ECOLX: Protein predicted: Swiss-Prot protein existence level 4. From Escherichia coli.
   3085..3709    -  CDS            TcR (fragment): tetracycline efflux protein; tet; confers resistance to tetracycline
   3724..3745    -  protein_bind   CAP binding site: CAP binding activates transcription in the presence of cAMP. E. coli catabolite activator protein
   3758..4840    -  CDS            lacI: lac repressor; lacI; The lac repressor binds to the lac operator to inhibit transcription in E. coli. This inhibition can be relieved by adding lactose or isopropyl-β-D-thiogalactopyranoside (IPTG).
   4841..4918    -  promoter       lacI promoter: lacI
   4926..5205    -  CDS            TcR (fragment): tetracycline efflux protein; tet; confers resistance to tetracycline
   5227..5245    +  promoter       T7 promoter: promoter for bacteriophage T7 RNA polymerase
   5246..5270    +  protein_bind   lac operator: The lac repressor binds to the lac operator to inhibit transcription in E. coli. This inhibition can be relieved by adding lactose or isopropyl-β-D-thiogalactopyranoside (IPTG). lac repressor encoded by lacI
   5285..5307    +  RBS            RBS: efficient ribosome binding site from bacteriophage T7 gene 10 (Olins and Rangwala, 1989)
   5314..6339    +  CDS            CFAP36: CFA36_HUMAN - Also known as CCDC104. Experimental evidence at protein level: Swiss-Prot protein existence level 1. May act as an effector for ARL3. From Homo sapiens (Human).
   6415..7128    +  CDS            muGFP: muGFP is a basic (constitutively fluorescent) green fluorescent protein published in 2018, derived from Aequorea victoria.
   7141..7166    +  CDS            10xHis (fragment): 10xHis affinity tag
   7201..7250    +  CDS            SET1 (fragment): solubility-enhancement tag derived from T7 phage gene 10B
   7258..7305    +  terminator     T7 terminator: transcription terminator for bacteriophage T7 RNA polymerase
   7328..7432    -  CDS            TcR (fragment): tetracycline efflux protein; tet; confers resistance to tetracycline
   7480..7508    -  promoter       tet promoter: E. coli promoter for tetracycline efflux protein gene
