[The description below was written by a language model from this plasmid's Addgene catalogue record and pLannotate feature annotations shown in this document.]
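Description:
pET156P CFAP36 [W10E]-3C-muGFP-10His is a 7.5 kb bacterial expression plasmid built on the pET156P backbone for producing a tagged point mutant of porcine (Sus scrofa) CFAP36 in E. coli. It is maintained through a ColE1/pMB1-type origin accompanied by the pBR322 bom region and the rop gene, which moderates copy number (the catalogue lists copy number as unknown), and it is selected with ampicillin through the β-lactamase gene under its own promoter. Several tetracycline-resistance fragments and the tet promoter are annotated around the expression cassette. These appear to be remnants of the pBR322 ancestry typical of pET vectors rather than a working marker.

Expression follows the standard pET design. A T7 promoter is immediately followed by a lac operator and the strong T7 gene 10 ribosome binding site, and a plasmid-borne lacI gene supplies repressor. Transcription therefore depends on a host providing T7 RNA polymerase and is induced with IPTG, ending at the T7 terminator. The open reading frame encodes CFAP36 carrying the W10E substitution; the annotation software matched it to the human orthologue, a possible ARL3 effector, but the record specifies the pig sequence. It is followed by a linker containing, according to the construct name, a 3C protease cleavage site, then the monomeric green fluorescent protein muGFP and a C-terminal 10xHis tag. A short match to a T7 gene 10-derived sequence lies after the His tag, just before the terminator. This arrangement allows metal-affinity purification and fluorescence tracking of the fusion, with protease removal of both tags. The stated purpose is bacterial expression of the mutant protein, deposited with a study on retrieval of polyubiquitinated proteins from cilia. The record does not state the functional effect of W10E.
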