Addgene plasmid #238219: pET156P CFAP36 [W10E]-3C-muGFP-10His (Sus scrofa)
Purpose: Bacterial expression vector of porcine CFAP36 W10E mutant with C-terminal tags
Depositing lab: Alan Brown. Depositing organization: Harvard Medical School. Publication: A conserved mechanism for the retrieval of polyubiquitinated proteins from cilia. Lange SM, Bennett JA, Eisert RJ, Brown A. Cell. 2025 Nov 13;188(23):6492-6508.e18. doi: 10.1016/j.cell.2025.07.043. Epub 2025 Aug 20. PubMed 40840444.
Backbone
  Vector backbone: pET156P
  Vector type: Bacterial Expression
Growth in bacteria
  Bacterial resistance: Ampicillin, 100 μg/mL
  Growth temperature: 37°C
  Growth strain: DH5alpha
  Copy number: Unknown
Gene/Insert
  Gene/Insert name: CFAP36 [W10E]-3C-muGFP-10His
  Tag / fusion protein: -3C-muGFP-10His (C terminal on insert)
Terms and licenses: Academic/Nonprofit Terms; Industry Terms: Not Available to Industry
How to cite: pET156P CFAP36 [W10E]-3C-muGFP-10His (Sus scrofa) was a gift from Alan Brown (Addgene plasmid # 238219 ; http://n2t.net/addgene:238219 ; RRID:Addgene_238219)
